>Addgene plasmid #172336 | pLV-REPORT(PGK/CMV)-GRE | addgene full sequence | sequence record 354680 | Addgene NGS Result
CGATAACCCTAATTCGATAGCATATGCTTCCCGTTGGGTAACATATGCTATTGAATTAGGGTTAGTCTGG
ATAGTATATACTACTACCCGGGAAGCATATGCTACCCGTTTAGGGTTCACCGGTGATGCCGGCCACGATG
CGTCCGGCGTAGAGGATCTAATGTGAGTTAGCTCACTCATTAGGCACCCCAGGCTTTACACTTTATGCTT
CCGGCTCGTATGTTGTGTGGAATTGTGAGCGGATAACAATTTCACACAGGAAACAGCTATGACCATGATT
ACGCCAAGCGCGCAATTAACCCTCACTAAAGGGAACAAAAGCTGGAGCTGCAAGCTTAATGTAGTCTTAT
GCAATACTCTTGTAGTCTTGCAACATGGTAACGATGAGTTAGCAACATGCCTTACAAGGAGAGAAAAAGC
ACCGTGCATGCCGATTGGTGGAAGTAAGGTGGTACGATCGTGCCTTATTAGGAAGGCAACAGACGGGTCT
GACATGGATTGGACGAACCACTGAATTGCCGCATTGCAGAGATATTGTATTTAAGTGCCTAGCTCGATAC
ATAAACGGGTCTCTCTGGTTAGACCAGATCTGAGCCTGGGAGCTCTCTGGCTAACTAGGGAACCCACTGC
TTAAGCCTCAATAAAGCTTGCCTTGAGTGCTTCAAGTAGTGTGTGCCCGTCTGTTGTGTGACTCTGGTAA
CTAGAGATCCCTCAGACCCTTTTAGTCAGTGTGGAAAATCTCTAGCAGTGGCGCCCGAACAGGGACTTGA
AAGCGAAAGGGAAACCAGAGGAGCTCTCTCGACGCAGGACTCGGCTTGCTGAAGCGCGCACGGCAAGAGG
CGAGGGGCGGCGACTGGTGAGTACGCCAAAAATTTTGACTAGCGGAGGCTAGAAGGAGAGAGATGGGTGC
GAGAGCGTCAGTATTAAGCGGGGGAGAATTAGATCGCGATGGGAAAAAATTCGGTTAAGGCCAGGGGGAA
AGAAAAAATATAAATTAAAACATATAGTATGGGCAAGCAGGGAGCTAGAACGATTCGCAGTTAATCCTGG
CCTGTTAGAAACATCAGAAGGCTGTAGACAAATACTGGGACAGCTACAACCATCCCTTCAGACAGGATCA
GAAGAACTTAGATCATTATATAATACAGTAGCAACCCTCTATTGTGTGCATCAAAGGATAGAGATAAAAG
ACACCAAGGAAGCTTTAGACAAGATAGAGGAAGAGCAAAACAAAAGTAAGACCACCGCACAGCAAGCGGC
CGCTGATCTTCAGACCTGGAGGAGGAGATATGAGGGACAATTGGAGAAGTGAATTATATAAATATAAAGT
AGTAAAAATTGAACCATTAGGAGTAGCACCCACCAAGGCAAAGAGAAGAGTGGTGCAGAGAGAAAAAAGA
GCAGTGGGAATAGGAGCTTTGTTCCTTGGGTTCTTGGGAGCAGCAGGAAGCACTATGGGCGCAGCGTCAA
TGACGCTGACGGTACAGGCCAGACAATTATTGTCTGGTATAGTGCAGCAGCAGAACAATTTGCTGAGGGC
TATTGAGGCGCAACAGCATCTGTTGCAACTCACAGTCTGGGGCATCAAGCAGCTCCAGGCAAGAATCCTG
GCTGTGGAAAGATACCTAAAGGATCAACAGCTCCTGGGGATTTGGGGTTGCTCTGGAAAACTCATTTGCA
CCACTGCTGTGCCTTGGAATGCTAGTTGGAGTAATAAATCTCTGGAACAGATTTGGAATCACACGACCTG
GATGGAGTGGGACAGAGAAATTAACAATTACACAAGCTTAATACACTCCTTAATTGAAGAATCGCAAAAC
CAGCAAGAAAAGAATGAACAAGAATTATTGGAATTAGATAAATGGGCAAGTTTGTGGAATTGGTTTAACA
TAACAAATTGGCTGTGGTATATAAAATTATTCATAATGATAGTAGGAGGCTTGGTAGGTTTAAGAATAGT
TTTTGCTGTACTTTCTATAGTGAATAGAGTTAGGCAGGGATATTCACCATTATCGTTTCAGACCCACCTC
CCAACCCCGAGGGGACCCGACAGGCGCGAAGGAATAGAAGAAGAAGGTGGAGAGAGAGACAGAGACAGAT
CCATTCGATTAGTGAACGGATCTCGACGGTATCGGTTTTAAAAGAAAAGGGGGGATTGGGGGGTACAGTG
CAGGGGAAAGAATAGTAGACATAATAGCAACAGACATACAAACTAAAGAATTACAAAAACAAATTACAAA
AATTCAAAATTTTATCGATGGTACCAGCTTGCATGCCTGCAGGTCGGAGTACTGTCCTCCGAGCCTCCGA
GCGGAGTACTGTCCTCCGANCGGAGTACTGTCCTCCGACGGAGTACTGTCCTCCGAGCGGAGACGGCGCG
CCAGCTTTAGGCGTGTACGGTGGGCGCCTATAAAAGCAGAGCTCGTTTAGTGAACCGTCAGATCGCCTGG
AGCAATTCCACAACACTTTTGTCTTATACCAACTTTCCGTACCACTTCCTACCCTCGTAAAGTCGACACC
GGGGCCCAGATCTATCGATCGGCCGGATATGGTGAGCAAGGGCGAGGAGGTCATCAAAGAGTTCATGCGC
TTCAAGGTGCGCATGGAGGGCTCCATGAACGGCCACGAGTTCGAGATCGAGGGCGAGGGCGAGGGCCGCC
CCTACGAGGGCACCCAGACCGCCAAGCTGAAGGTGACCAAGGGCGGCCCCCTGCCCTTCGCCTGGGACAT
CCTGTCCCCCCAGTTCATGTACGGCTCCAAGGCGTACGTGAAGCACCCCGCCGACATCCCCGATTACAAG
AAGCTGTCCTTCCCCGAGGGCTTCAAGTGGGAGCGCGTGATGAACTTCGAGGACGGCGGTCTGGTGACCG
TGACCCAGGACTCCTCCCTGCAGGACGGCACGCTGATCTACAAGGTGAAGATGCGCGGCACCAACTTCCC
CCCCGACGGCCCCGTAATGCAGAAGAAGACCATGGGCTGGGAGGCCTCCACCGAGCGCCTGTACCCCCGC
GACGGCGTGCTGAAGGGCGAGATCCACCAGGCCCTGAAGCTGAAGGACGGCGGCCACTACCTGGTGGAGT
TCAAGACCATCTACATGGCCAAGAAGCCCGTGCAACTGCCCGGCTACTACTACGTGGACACCAAGCTGGA
CATCACCTCCCACAACGAGGACTACACCATCGTGGAACAGTACGAGCGCTCCGAGGGCCGCCACCACCTG
TTCCTGTACGGCATGGACGAGCTGTACAAGGCCGTGGATCCAAAAAAGAAGAGAAAGGTAGATCCAAAAA
AGAAGAGAAAGGTAGATCCAAAAAAGAAGAGAAAGGTACACGGCGCCACGAAGCAAGCAGGAGATGTTGA
AGAAAACCCCGGGCCTATGGCTTCGTACCCCGGCCATCAACACGCGTCTGCGTTCGACCAGGCTGCGCGT
TCTCGCGGCCATAGCAACCGACGTACGGCGTTGCGCCCTCGCCGGCAGCAAGAAGCCACGGAAGTCCGCC
CGGAGCAGAAAATGCCCACGCTACTGCGGGTTTATATAGACGGTCCCCACGGGATGGGGAAAACCACCAC
CACGCAACTGCTGGTGGCCCTGGGTTCGCGCGACGATATCGTCTACGTACCCGAGCCGATGACTTACTGG
CGGGTGCTGGGGGCTTCCGAGACAATCGCGAACATCTACACCACACAACACCGCCTCGACCAGGGTGAGA
TATCGGCCGGGGACGCGGCGGTGGTAATGACAAGCGCCCAGATAACAATGGGCATGCCTTATGCCGTGAC
CGACGCCGTTCTGGCTCCTCATATCGGGGGGGAGGCTGGGAGCTCACATGCCCCGCCCCCGGCCCTCACC
CTCATCTTCGACCGCCATCCCATCGCCGCCCTCCTGTGCTACCCGGCCGCGCGGTACCTTATGGGCAGCA
TGACCCCCCAGGCCGTGCTGGCGTTCGTGGCCCTCATCCCGCCGACCTTGCCCGGCACCAACATCGTGCT
TGGGGCCCTTCCGGAGGACAGACACATCGACCGCCTGGCCAAACGCCAGCGCCCCGGCGAGCGGCTGGAC
CTGGCTATGCTGGCTGCGATTCGCCGCGTTTACGGGCTACTTGCCAATACGGTGCGGTATCTGCAGTGCG
GCGGGTCGTGGCGGGAGGACTGGGGACAGCTTTCGGGGACGGCCGTGCCGCCCCAGGGTGCCGAGCCCCA
GAGCAACGCGGGCCCACGACCCCATATCGGGGACACGTTATTTACCCTGTTTCGGGCCCCCGAGTTGCTG
GCCCCCAACGGCGACCTGTATAACGTGTTTGCCTGGGCCTTGGACGTCTTGGCCAAACGCCTCCGTTCCA
TGCACGTCTTTATCCTGGATTACGACCAATCGCCCGCCGGCTGCCGGGACGCCCTGCTGCAACTTACCTC
CGGGATGGTCCAGACCCACGTCACCACCCCCGGCTCCATACCGACGATATGCGACCTGGCGCGCACGTTT
GCCCGGGAGATGGGGGAGGCTAACGAGGGCAGAGGAAGTCTTCTAACATGCGGTGACGTGGAGGAGAATC
CCGGCCCTATGATTGAACAAGATGGATTGCACGCAGGTTCTCCGGCCGCTTGGGTGGAGAGGCTATTCGG
CTATGACTGGGCACAACAGACAATCGGCTGCTCTGATGCCGCCGTGTTCCGGCTGTCAGCGCAGGGGCGC
CCGGTTCTTTTTGTCAAGACCGACCTGTCCGGTGCCCTGAATGAACTGCAGGACGAGGCAGCGCGGCTAT
CGTGGCTGGCCACGACGGGCGTTCCTTGCGCAGCTGTGCTCGACGTTGTCACTGAAGCGGGAAGGGACTG
GCTGCTATTGGGCGAAGTGCCGGGGCAGGATCTCCTGTCATCTCACCTTGCTCCTGCCGAGAAAGTATCC
ATCATGGCTGATGCAATGCGGCGGCTGCATACGCTTGATCCGGCTACCTGCCCATTCGACCACCAAGCGA
AACATCGCATCGAGCGAGCACGTACTCGGATGGAAGCCGGTCTTGTCGATCAGGATGATCTGGACGAAGA
GCATCAGGGGCTCGCGCCAGCCGAACTGTTCGCCAGGCTCAAGGCGCGCATGCCCGACGGCGATGATCTC
GTCGTGACCCATGGCGATGCCTGCTTGCCGAATATCATGGTGGAAAATGGCCGCTTTTCTGGATTCATCG
ACTGTGGCCGGCTGGGTGTGGCGGACCGCTATCAGGACATAGCGTTGGCTACCCGTGATATTGCTGAAGA
GCTTGGCGGCGAATGGGCTGACCGCTTCCTCGTGCTTTACGGTATCGCCGCTCCCGATTCGCAGCGCATC
GCCTTCTATCGCCTTCTTGACGAGTTCTTCTGAAATTCTACCGGGTAGGGGAGGCGCTTTTCCCAAGGCA
GTCTGGAGCATGCGCTTTAGCAGCCCCGCTGGGCACTTGGCGCTACACAAGTGGCCTCTGGCCTCGCACA
CATTCCACATCCACCGGTAGGCGCCAACCGGCTCCGTTCTTTGGTGGCCCCTTCGCGCCACCTTCTACTC
CTCCCCTAGTCAGGAAGTTCCCCCCCGCCCCGCAGCTCGCGTCGTGCAGGACGTGACAAATGGAAGTAGC
ACGTCTCACTAGTCTCGTGCAGATGGACAGCACCGCTGAGCAATGGAAGCGGGTAGGCCTTTGGGGCAGC
GGCCAATAGCAGCTTTGCTCCTTCGCTTTCTGGGCTCAGGGGCGGGGCGGGCGCCCGAAGGTCCTCCGGA
GGCCCGGCATTCTGCACGCTTCAAAAGCGCACGTCTGCCGCGCTGTTCTCCTCTTCCTCATCTCCGGGCC
TTTCGACCTGCATCTCGACGGATCGGGAGATCTCCCGATCCCCTATGGTGCACTCTCAGTACAATCTGCT
CTGATGCCGCATAGTTAAGCCAGTATCTGCTCCCTGCTTGTGTGTTGGAGGTCGCTGAGTAGTGCGCGAG
CAAAATTTAAGCTACAACAAGGCAAGGCTTGACCGACAATTGCATGAAGAATCTGCTTAGGGTTAGGCGT
TTTGCGCTGCTTCGCGATGTACGGGCCAGATATACGCGTTGACATTGATTATTGACTAGTTATTAATAGT
AATCAATTACGGGGTCATTAGTTCATAGCCCATATATGGAGTTCCGCGTTACATAACTTACGGTAAATGG
CCCGCCTGGCTGACCGCCCAACGACCCCCGCCCATTGACGTCAATAATGACGTATGTTCCCATAGTAACG
CCAATAGGGACTTTCCATTGACGTCAATGGGTGGAGTATTTACGGTAAACTGCCCACTTGGCAGTACATC
AAGTGTATCATATGCCAAGTACGCCCCCTATTGACGTCAATGACGGTAAATGGCCCGCCTGGCATTATGC
CCAGTACATGACCTTATGGGACTTTCCTACTTGGCAGTACATCTACGTATTAGTCATCGCTATTACCATG
GTGATGCGGTTTTGGCAGTACATCAATGGGCGTGGATAGCGGTTTGACTCACGGGGATTTCCAAGTCTCC
ACCCCATTGACGTCAATGGGAGTTTGTTTTGGCACCAAAATCAACGGGACTTTCCAAAATGTCGTAACAA
CTCCGCCCCATTGACGCAAATGGGCGGTAGGCGTGTACGGTGGGAGGTCTATATAAGCAGAGCTCTCTGG
CTAACTAGAGAACCCACTGCTTACTGGCTTATCGAAATTAATACGACTCACTATAGGGAGACCCAAGCTG
GCTAGTTAAGCTATCAACAAGTTTGTACAAAAAAGCAGGCTTTAAAGGAACCAATTCAGTCGAGGTCGCC
ACCATGGTGCACGTGGATCCAAAAAAGAAGAGAAAGGTAGATCCAAAAAAGAAGAGAAAGGTAGATCCAA
AAAAGAAGAGAAAGGTACACGTGTCCATGGTGAGCAAGGGCGAGGAGCTGTTCACCGGGGTGGTGCCCAT
CCTGGTCGAGCTGGACGGCGACGTAAACGGCCACAAGTTCAGCGTGTCCGGCGAGGGCGAGGGCGATGCC
ACCTACGGCAAGCTGACCCTGAAGTTCATCTGCACCACCGGCAAGCTGCCCGTGCCCTGGCCCACCCTCG
TGACCACCCTGACCTACGGCGTGCAGTGCTTCAGCCGCTACCCCGACCACATGAAGCAGCACGACTTCTT
CAAGTCCGCCATGCCCGAAGGCTACGTCCAGGAGCGCACCATCTTCTTCAAGGACGACGGCAACTACAAG
ACCCGCGCCGAGGTGAAGTTCGAGGGCGACACCCTGGTGAACCGCATCGAGCTGAAGGGCATCGACTTCA
AGGAGGACGGCAACATCCTGGGGCACAAGCTGGAGTACAACTACAACAGCCACAACGTCTATATCATGGC
CGACAAGCAGAAGAACGGCATCAAGGTGAACTTCAAGATCCGCCACAACATCGAGGACGGCAGCGTGCAG
CTCGCCGACCACTACCAGCAGAACACCCCCATCGGCGACGGCCCCGTGCTGCTGCCCGACAACCACTACC
TGAGCACCCAGTCCGCCCTGAGCAAAGACCCCAACGAGAAGCGCGATCACATGGTCCTGCTGGAGTTCGT
GACCGCCGCCGGGATCACTCTCGGCATGGACGAGCTGTACAAGAAGCTTAGCCATGGCTTCCCGCCGGAG
GTGGAGGAGCAGGATGATGGCACGCTGCCCATGTCTTGTGCCCAGGAGAGCGGGATGGACCGTCACCCTG
CAGCCTGTGCTTCTGCTAGGATCAATGTGCAGTGTACTAATTATGCTCTCTTGAAATTGGCTGGAGATGT
TGAGAGCAACCCAGGTCCCATGAAAAAGCCTGAACTCACCGCGACGTCTGTCGAGAAGTTTCTGATCGAA
AAGTTCGACAGCGTCTCCGACCTGATGCAGCTCTCGGAGGGCGAAGAATCTCGTGCTTTCAGCTTCGATG
TAGGAGGGCGTGGATATGTCCTGCGGGTAAATAGCTGCGCCGATGGTTTCTACAAAGATCGTTATGTTTA
TCGGCACTTTGCATCGGCCGCGCTCCCGATTCCGGAAGTGCTTGACATTGGGGAATTCAGCGAGAGCCTG
ACCTATTGCATCTCCCGCCGTGCACAGGGTGTCACGTTGCAAGACCTGCCTGAAACCGAACTGCCCGCTG
TTCTGCAGCCGGTCGCGGAGGCCATGGATGCGATCGCTGCGGCCGATCTTAGCCAGACGAGCGGGTTCGG
CCCATTCGGACCGCAAGGAATCGGTCAATACACTACATGGCGTGATTTCATATGCGCGATTGCTGATCCC
CATGTGTATCACTGGCAAACTGTGATGGACGACACCGTCAGTGCGTCCGTCGCGCAGGCTCTCGATGAGC
TGATGCTTTGGGCCGAGGACTGCCCCGAAGTCCGGCACCTCGTGCACGCGGATTTCGGCTCCAACAATGT
CCTGACGGACAATGGCCGCATAACAGCGGTCATTGACTGGAGCGAGGCGATGTTCGGGGATTCCCAATAC
GAGGTCGCCAACATCTTCTTCTGGAGGCCGTGGTTGGCTTGTATGGAGCAGCAGACGCGCTACTTCGAGC
GGAGGCATCCGGAGCTTGCAGGATCGCCGCGGCTCCGGGCGTATATGCTCCGCATTGGTCTTGACCAACT
CTATCAGAGCTTGGTTGACGGCAATTTCGATGATGCAGCTTGGGCGCAGGGTCGATGCGACGCAATCGTC
CGATCCGGAGCCGGGACTGTCGGGCGTACACAAATCGCCCGCAGAAGCGCGGCCGTCTGGACCGATGGCT
GTGTAGAAGTACTCGCCGATAGTGGAAACCGACGCCCCAGCACTCGTCCGAGGGCAAAGGAATAGGCTAG
CCTAGTGCCATTTGTTCAGTGGTTCGTAGGGCTTTCCCCCACTGTTTGGCTTTCAGTTATATGGATGATG
TGGTATTGGGGGCCAAGTCTGTACAGCATCTTGAGTCCCTTTTTACCGCTGTTACCAATTTTCTTTTGTC
TTTGGGTATACATTTAAACCCTAACAAAACAAAGAGATGGGGTTACTCTCTAAATTTTATGGGTTATGTC
ATTGGATGTTATGGGTCCTTGCCACAAGAACACATCATACAAAAAATCAAAGAATGTTTTAGAAAACTTC
CTATTAACAGGCCTATTGATTGGAAAGTATGTCAACGAATTGTGGGTCTTTTGGGTTTTGCTGCCCCTTT
TACACAATGTGGTTATCCTGCGTTGATGCCTTTGTATGCATGTATTCAATCTAAGCAGGCTTTCACTTTC
TCGCCAACTTACAAGGCCTTTCTGTGTAAACAATACCTGAACCTTTACCCCGTTGCCCGGCAACGGCCAG
GTCTGTGCCAAGTGTTTGCTGACGCAACCCCCACTGGCTGGGGCTTGGTCATGGGCCATCAGCGCATGCG
TGGAACCTTTTCGGCTCCTCTGCCGATCCATACTGCGGAACTCCTAGCCGCTTGTTTTGCTCGCAGCAGG
TCTGGAGCAAACATTATCGGGACTGATAACTCTGTTGTCCTATCCCGCAAATATACATCGTTTCCATGGC
TGCTAGGCTGTGCTGCCAACTGGATCCTGCGCGGGACGTCCTTTGTTTACGTCCCGTCGGCGCTGAATCC
TGCGGACGACCCTTCTCGGGGTCGCTTGGGACTCTCTCGTCCCCTTCTCCGTCTGCCGTTCCGACCGACC
ACGGGGCGCACCTCTCTTTACGCGGACTCCCCGTCTGTGCCTTCTCATCTGCCGGACCGTGTGCACTTCG
CTTCACCTCTGCACGTCGCATGGAGACCACCGTGAACGCCCACCAAATATTGCCCAAGGTCTTACATAAG
AGGACTCTTGGACTCTCAGCAATGTCAACGACCGACCTTGAGGCATACTTCAAAGACTGTTTGTTTAAAG
ACTGGGAGGAGTTGGGGGAGGAGATTAGGTTAAAGGTCTTTGTACTAGGAGGCTGTAGGCATAAATTGGT
CTGCGCACCAGCACCATGGCGCAATCACTAGAGCGGGGTACCTTTAAGACCAATGACTTACAAGGCAGCT
GTAGATCTTAGCCACTTTTTAAAAGAAAAGGGGGGACTGGAAGGGCTAATTCACTCCCAACGAAGACAAG
ATCTGCTTTTTGCTTGTACTGGGTCTCTCTGGTTAGACCAGATCTGAGCCTGGGAGCTCTCTGGCTAACT
AGGGAACCCACTGCTTAAGCCTCAATAAAGCTTGCCTTGAGTGCTTCAAGTAGTGTGTGCCCGTCTGTTG
TGTGACTCTGGTAACTAGAGATCCCTCAGACCCTTTTAGTCAGTGTGGAAAATCTCTAGCAGTAGTAGTT
CATGTCATCTTATTATTCAGTATTTATAACTTGCAAAGAAATGAATATCAGAGAGTGAGAGGAACTTGTT
TATTGCAGCTTATAATGGTTACAAATAAAGCAATAGCATCACAAATTTCACAAATAAAGCATTTTTTTCA
CTGCATTCTAGTTGTGGTTTGTCCAAACTCATCAATGTATCTTATCATGTCTGGCTCTAGCTATCCCGCC
CCTAACTCCGCCCATCCCGCCCCTAACTCCGCCCAGTTCCGCCCATTCTCCGCCCCATGGCTGACTAATT
TTTTTTATTTATGCAGAGGCCGAGGCCGGATCCCTTGAGTGGCTTTCATCCTGGAGCAGACTTTGCAGTC
TGTGGACTGCAACACAACATTGCCTTTATGTGTAACTCTTGGCTGAAGCTCTTACACCAATGCTGGGGGA
CATGTACCTCCCAGGGGCCCAGGAAGACTACGGGAGGCTACACCAACGTCAATCAGAGGGGCCTGTGTAG
CTACCGATAAGCGGACCCTCAAGAGGGCATTAGCAATAGTGTTTATAAGGCCCCCTTGTTAATTCTTGAA
GACGAAAGGGCCTCGTGATACGCCTATTTTTATAGGTTAATGTCATGATAATAATGGTTTCTTAGACGTC
AGGTGGCACTTTTCGGGGAAATGTGCGCGGAACCCCTATTTGTTTATTTTTCTAAATACATTCAAATATG
TATCCGCTCATGAGACAATAACCCTGATAAATGCTTCAATAATATTGAAAAAGGAAGAGTATGAGTATTC
AACATTTCCGTGTCGCCCTTATTCCCTTTTTTGCGGCATTTTGCCTTCCTGTTTTTGCTCACCCAGAAAC
GCTGGTGAAAGTAAAAGATGCTGAAGATCAGTTGGGTGCACGAGTGGGTTACATCGAACTGGATCTCAAC
AGCGGTAAGATCCTTGAGAGTTTTCGCCCCGAAGAACGTTTTCCAATGATGAGCACTTTTAAAGTTCTGC
TATGTGGCGCGGTATTATCCCGTGTTGACGCCGGGCAAGAGCAACTCGGTCGCCGCATACACTATTCTCA
GAATGACTTGGTTGAGTACTCACCAGTCACAGAAAAGCATCTTACGGATGGCATGACAGTAAGAGAATTA
TGCAGTGCTGCCATAACCATGAGTGATAACACTGCGGCCAACTTACTTCTGACAACGATCGGAGGACCGA
AGGAGCTAACCGCTTTTTTGCACAACATGGGGGATCATGTAACTCGCCTTGATCGTTGGGAACCGGAGCT
GAATGAAGCCATACCAAACGACGAGCGTGACACCACGATGCCTGCAGCAATGGCAACAACGTTGCGCAAA
CTATTAACTGGCGAACTACTTACTCTAGCTTCCCGGCAACAATTAATAGACTGGATGGAGGCGGATAAAG
TTGCAGGACCACTTCTGCGCTCGGCCCTTCCGGCTGGCTGGTTTATTGCTGATAAATCTGGAGCCGGTGA
GCGTGGGTCTCGCGGTATCATTGCAGCACTGGGGCCAGATGGTAAGCCCTCCCGTATCGTAGTTATCTAC
ACGACGGGGAGTCAGGCAACTATGGATGAACGAAATAGACAGATCGCTGAGATAGGTGCCTCACTGATTA
AGCATTGGTAACTGTCAGACCAAGTTTACTCATATATACTTTAGATTGATTTAAAACTTCATTTTTAATT
TAAAAGGATCTAGGTGAAGATCCTTTTTGATAATCTCATGACCAAAATCCCTTAACGTGAGTTTTCGTTC
CACTGAGCGTCAGACCCCGTAGAAAAGATCAAAGGATCTTCTTGAGATCCTTTTTTTCTGCGCGTAATCT
GCTGCTTGCAAACAAAAAAACCACCGCTACCAGCGGTGGTTTGTTTGCCGGATCAAGAGCTACCAACTCT
TTTTCCGAAGGTAACTGGCTTCAGCAGAGCGCAGATACCAAATACTGTCCTTCTAGTGTAGCCGTAGTTA
GGCCACCACTTCAAGAACTCTGTAGCACCGCCTACATACCTCGCTCTGCTAATCCTGTTACCAGTGGCTG
CTGCCAGTGGCGATAAGTCGTGTCTTACCGGGTTGGACTCAAGACGATAGTTACCGGATAAGGCGCAGCG
GTCGGGCTGAACGGGGGGTTCGTGCACACAGCCCAGCTTGGAGCGAACGACCTACACCGAACTGAGATAC
CTACAGCGTGAGCTATGAGAAAGCGCCACGCTTCCCGAAGGGAGAAAGGCGGACAGGTATCCGGTAAGCG
GCAGGGTCGGAACAGGAGAGCGCACGAGGGAGCTTCCAGGGGGAAACGCCTGGTATCTTTATAGTCCTGT
CGGGTTTCGCCACCTCTGACTTGAGCGTCGATTTTTGTGATGCTCGTCAGGGGGGCGGAGCCTATGGAAA
AACGCCAGCAACGCGGCCTTTTTACGGTTCCTGGCCTTTTGCTGGCCTTGAAGCTGTCCCTGATGGTCGT
CATCTACCTGCCTGGACAGCATGGCCTGCAACGCGGGCATCCCGATGCCGCCGGAAGCGAGAAGAATCAT
AATGGGGAAGGCCATCCAGCCTCGCGTCG
Features (pLannotate 1.2.2; 49 found; start..end, strand, type, name):
      4..110     +  rep_origin     mini-oriP (fragment): internally truncated variant of the Epstein-Barr virus oriP replication origin (Tanaka et al., 1999)
    120..158     -  CDS            TcR (fragment): tetracycline efflux protein; tet; confers resistance to tetracycline
    159..180     +  protein_bind   CAP binding site: CAP binding activates transcription in the presence of cAMP. E. coli catabolite activator protein
    195..225     +  promoter       lac promoter: promoter for the E. coli lac operon
    229..251     +  protein_bind   lac operator (fragment): The lac repressor binds to the lac operator to inhibit transcription in E. coli. This inhibition can be relieved by adding lactose or isopropyl-β-D-thiogalactopyranoside (IPTG). lac repressor encoded by lacI
    294..312     +  promoter       T3 promoter: promoter for bacteriophage T3 RNA polymerase
    340..566     +  promoter       RSV promoter: Rous sarcoma virus enhancer/promoter
    567..747     +  LTR            5' LTR (truncated): truncated 5' long terminal repeat (LTR) from HIV-1
    794..919     +  misc_feature   HIV-1 Ψ: packaging signal of human immunodeficiency virus type 1
    903..1266    +  CDS            HIV-1 gag (fragment): gag protein from human immunodeficiency virus 1; gag
   1412..1645    +  misc_feature   RRE: The Rev response element (RRE) of HIV-1 allows for Rev-dependent mRNA export from the nucleus to the cytoplasm.
   2022..2122    +  CDS            Rev (fragment): human immunodeficiency virus 1 (HIV-1) Rev protein; rev; enhances nuclear export of unspliced and incompletely spliced viral mRNAs
   2136..2253    +  misc_feature   cPPT/CTS: central polypurine tract and central termination sequence of HIV-1
   2266..2286    -  misc_feature   MCS (fragment): pUC18/19 multiple cloning site
   2285..2304    +  protein_bind   5X UAS (fragment): five tandem copies of the "ScaI site" 17-mer CGGAGTACTGTCCTCCG, an upstream activating sequence (UAS) that efficiently binds yeast Gal4 (Webster et al., 1988; Pfeiffer et al., 2010) GAL4
   2304..2372    +  protein_bind   5X UAS (fragment): five tandem copies of the "ScaI site" 17-mer CGGAGTACTGTCCTCCG, an upstream activating sequence (UAS) that efficiently binds yeast Gal4 (Webster et al., 1988; Pfeiffer et al., 2010) GAL4
   2383..2511    +  promoter       TRE3G promoter (fragment): 3rd-generation Tet-responsive promoter that can be activated by binding of Tet-On® 3G
   2549..3250    +  CDS            dTomato: dTomato is a basic (constitutively fluorescent) orange fluorescent protein published in 2004, derived from Discosoma sp.. It is reported to be a somewhat slowly-maturing dimer with low acid sensitivity.
   3260..3280    +  CDS            SV40 NLS: nuclear localization signal of SV40 (simian virus 40) large T antigen
   3284..3304    +  CDS            SV40 NLS: nuclear localization signal of SV40 (simian virus 40) large T antigen
   3308..3328    +  CDS            SV40 NLS: nuclear localization signal of SV40 (simian virus 40) large T antigen
   3377..4504    +  CDS            HSV TK: herpes simplex virus thymidine kinase confers sensitivity to nucleoside analogs such as acyclovir or ganciclovir
   4559..5353    +  CDS            NeoR/KanR: aminoglycoside phosphotransferase from Tn5; aph(3')-II (or nptII); confers resistance to neomycin, kanamycin, and G418 (Geneticin®)
   5363..5709    +  promoter       PGK promoter (fragment): mouse phosphoglycerate kinase 1 promoter
   5702..5815    +  promoter       PGK promoter (fragment): mouse phosphoglycerate kinase 1 promoter
   5854..5906    -  misc_feature   bom (fragment): basis of mobility region from pBR322
   6061..6440    +  enhancer       CMV enhancer: human cytomegalovirus immediate early enhancer
   6441..6644    +  promoter       CMV promoter: human cytomegalovirus (CMV) immediate early promoter
   6640..6673    +  LTR            5' LTR (truncated) (fragment): truncated 5' long terminal repeat (LTR) from HIV-1
   6689..6707    +  promoter       T7 promoter: promoter for bacteriophage T7 RNA polymerase
   6737..6761    +  protein_bind   attB1: mutant version of attB; recombination site for the Gateway® BP reaction BP Clonase™
   6809..6829    +  CDS            SV40 NLS: nuclear localization signal of SV40 (simian virus 40) large T antigen
   6833..6853    +  CDS            SV40 NLS: nuclear localization signal of SV40 (simian virus 40) large T antigen
   6857..6877    +  CDS            SV40 NLS: nuclear localization signal of SV40 (simian virus 40) large T antigen
   6887..7603    +  CDS            EGFP: EGFP is a basic (constitutively fluorescent) green fluorescent protein published in 1996, derived from Aequorea victoria. It is reported to be a rapidly-maturing weak dimer with moderate acid sensitivity.
   7586..7729    +  CDS            Odc1 (fragment): DCOR_MOUSE - Also known as Odc. Experimental evidence at protein level: Swiss-Prot protein existence level 1. Catalyzes the first and rate-limiting step of polyamine biosynthesis that converts ornithine into putrescine, which is the precursor for the polyamines, spermidine and spermine. Polyamines are essential for cell proliferation and are implicated in cellular processes, ranging from DNA replication to apoptosis. From Mus musculus (Mouse).
   7730..7789    +  CDS            E2A: 2A peptide from equine rhinitis A virus polyprotein Eukaryotic ribosomes fail to insert a peptide bond between the Gly and Pro residues, yielding separate polypeptides.
   7790..8815    +  CDS            HygR: aminoglycoside phosphotransferase from E. coli; aph(4)-Ia; confers resistance to hygromycin
   8822..8977    +  CDS            HBsAg (S) (fragment): major/small (S) envelope protein of hepatitis B virus hepatitis B surface antigen
   9292..9550    +  ncRNA          HBV PRE 1151-1410: Accession: RF02816 - Hepatitis B virus post-transcriptional regulatory element 1151-1410
   9516..9956    +  CDS            X: X_HBVD3 - Experimental evidence at protein level: Swiss-Prot protein existence level 1. Multifunctional protein that plays a role in silencing host antiviral defenses and promoting viral transcription. Does not seem to be essential for HBV infection. May be directly involved in development of cirrhosis and liver cancer (hepatocellular carcinoma). Most of cytosolic activities involve modulation of cytosolic calcium. The effect on apoptosis is controversial depending on the cell types in which the studies have been conducted. May induce apoptosis by localizing in mitochondria and causing loss of
   9978..10046   +  CDS            nef (fragment): NEF_HV1Z2 - Experimental evidence at protein level: Swiss-Prot protein existence level 1. Extracellular Nef protein targets CD4(+) T-lymphocytes for apoptosis by interacting with CXCR4 surface receptors. From Human immunodeficiency virus type 1 group M subtype D (isolate Z2/CDC-Z34) (HIV-1).
  10048..10281   +  LTR            3' LTR (ΔU3): self-inactivating 3' long terminal repeat (LTR) from HIV-1
  10353..10474   +  polyA_signal   SV40 poly(A) signal: SV40 polyadenylation signal
  10494..10598   +  promoter       SV40 promoter (fragment): SV40 early promoter
  10946..11050   +  promoter       AmpR promoter: bla
  11051..11911   +  CDS            AmpR: β-lactamase; bla; confers resistance to ampicillin, carbenicillin, and related antibiotics
  12082..12670   +  rep_origin     ori: high-copy-number ColE1/pMB1/pBR322/pUC origin of replication
  12716..3       -  CDS            TcR (fragment) (across the origin): tetracycline efflux protein; tet; confers resistance to tetracycline
