[The description below was written by a language model from this plasmid's Addgene catalogue record and pLannotate feature annotations shown in this document.]
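Description:
pLV-REPORT(PGK/CMV)-GRE is a third-generation-style, self-inactivating HIV-1 lentiviral reporter plasmid on the pLV backbone, described in the record as a Gal4 response element construct and associated with the dFLASH dual-fluorescent transcription factor activity sensor system. It is propagated in E. coli through a high-copy ColE1/pUC-type origin with ampicillin resistance. The viral frame comprises an RSV promoter driving a truncated 5' LTR, the Ψ packaging signal with a partial gag, the RRE, cPPT/CTS, and a ΔU3 3' LTR followed by an SV40 poly(A) signal. A hepatitis B virus-derived post-transcriptional regulatory element sits upstream of the 3' LTR. The catalogue lists a total size slightly larger than the sequenced record used for annotation.

The payload contains two cassettes in the same orientation. In the first, tandem Gal4 UAS binding sites are placed upstream of a fragment annotated as matching the TRE3G promoter, which probably supplies the minimal promoter. This drives a Tomato fluorescent protein (catalogued as monomeric nuclear Tomato, annotated as dTomato) carrying three C-terminal SV40 NLS copies, followed by HSV thymidine kinase and NeoR coding sequences. Activity of a Gal4 DNA-binding-domain fusion should therefore yield nuclear red fluorescence together with G418 resistance and ganciclovir sensitivity, although the table does not show how these downstream reading frames are linked. In the second cassette, a composite PGK promoter/CMV enhancer-promoter constitutively expresses EGFP with three N-terminal NLS copies. This EGFP is destabilised by a mouse ornithine decarboxylase degron (d2eGFP) and joined through an E2A peptide to hygromycin resistance. It serves as a nuclear normalisation marker and a means of selecting transduced cells for live-cell imaging and high-content screening.
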