Addgene plasmid #172336: pLV-REPORT(PGK/CMV)-GRE
Purpose: Gal4 Response element
Depositing lab: David Bersten. Depositing organization: Adelaide University. Publication: dFLASH; dual FLuorescent transcription factor Activity Sensor for Histone integrated live-cell reporting and high-content screening. Allen TP, Roennfeldt AE, Reckdharajkumar M, Liu M, Quinn RJ, Russell DL, Peet DJ, Whitelaw ML, Bersten DC. bioRxiv 2023.11.21.568191 10.1101/2023.11.21.568191.
Backbone
  Vector backbone: pLV
  Backbone size w/o insert (bp): 8000
  Total vector size (bp): 12867
  Vector type: Mammalian Expression, Lentiviral, Synthetic Biology
  Selectable markers: Neomycin (select with G418), Hygromycin ; HSVtk
Growth in bacteria
  Bacterial resistance: Ampicillin, 100 μg/mL
  Growth temperature: 37°C
  Growth strain: NEB Stable
  Copy number: High Copy
Gene/Insert 1
  Gene/Insert name: monomeric nuclear Tomato
  Species: Synthetic
  Tag / fusion protein: 3x SV40 NLS (C terminal on insert)
Gene/Insert 2
  Gene/Insert name: d2eGFP
  Species: Synthetic
  Promoter: PGK/CMV
  Tag / fusion protein: 3x SV40 NLS (N terminal on insert)
  Cloning method: Unknown
  Sequencing primers: 5′ n/a
Gene/Insert 3
  Gene/Insert name: HygR (alt names: hygromycin B phosphotransferase; hph)
Terms and licenses: Academic/Nonprofit Terms; Industry Terms: Not Available to Industry
Depositor comments: Our lab uses DH5alpha cells for growth, and recombination is generally not a problem with this lenti backbone. Use NEBstable or similar strains if recombination observed. Please visit https://www.biorxiv.org/content/10.1101/2023.11.21.568191v2 for bioRxiv preprint.
How to cite: pLV-REPORT(PGK/CMV)-GRE was a gift from David Bersten (Addgene plasmid # 172336 ; http://n2t.net/addgene:172336 ; RRID:Addgene_172336)
